Addgene plasmid #240761: SAGA012
Purpose: Plasmid contains the triple selection cassette gfp - tetARK2- CmTrunc that allows for in vivo recombineering in E.coli.
Depositing lab: Morten Norholm. Depositing organization: Danmarks Tekniske Universitet. Publication: Simple and robust in vivo engineering of plasmid DNA at any copy number in Escherichia coli. Sepulchro AGV, Kozlowski HCJ, Norholm MHH. Commun Biol. 2025 Jun 17;8(1):933. doi: 10.1038/s42003-025-08361-9. PubMed 40527904.
Backbone
  Vector backbone: pSEVAx21
  Vector type: Synthetic Biology
Growth in bacteria
  Bacterial resistance: Tetracycline, 10 μg/mL
  Growth temperature: 37°C
  Growth strain: DH5alpha
  Copy number: Unknown
Gene/Insert
  Gene/Insert name: SAGA RK2 PrhaBAD BCD_low - gfp - tetARK2- CmTrunc
  Species: Unspecified
  Mutation: Mutation on translation initiation region of tetA
  Cloning method: Other
Terms and licenses: Academic/Nonprofit Terms; Industry Terms: Not Available to Industry
How to cite: SAGA012 was a gift from Morten Norholm (Addgene plasmid # 240761 ; http://n2t.net/addgene:240761 ; RRID:Addgene_240761)
