[The description below was written by a language model from this plasmid's Addgene catalogue record and pLannotate feature annotations shown in this document.]
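Description:
SAGA012 is a 7,975-nt synthetic biology plasmid built on a pSEVAx21 backbone, designed as a platform for in vivo recombineering of plasmid DNA in Escherichia coli. It replicates through the RK2/IncP system: the annotated oriV origin together with the trfA gene, whose product binds and activates oriV. An IncP oriT is also present, which would permit conjugative mobilization when transfer functions are supplied in trans. The plasmid is maintained under tetracycline selection; its copy number is recorded as unknown. Short annotated fragments of a Tn5 transposase, a CloDF13 origin and a lambda cos site sit in the backbone region. These are partial matches, and nothing in the record indicates that they are functional. Lambda t0 and rrnB T1 terminators insulate the cargo.

The payload is the "SAGA" triple selection cassette, gfp–tetA(RK2)–CmTrunc. A rhamnose-inducible module, consisting of the divergently encoded rhaS and rhaR activators and the rhaB promoter, drives a folding reporter GFP; according to the insert name, this uses a low-strength bicistronic design (BCD) translation element. Downstream lies the tetracycline efflux gene tetA, preceded by a fragment annotated as trc promoter and carrying a recorded mutation in its translation initiation region. On the opposite strand is a cat promoter followed by a truncated, incomplete chloramphenicol acetyltransferase coding sequence. The cassette therefore combines a fluorescent screen, a tetracycline resistance marker and an incomplete chloramphenicol marker. The truncated gene could presumably yield resistance only if restored by recombination, but the record does not spell out how each element is used in the selection scheme. The associated work concerns engineering plasmids of any copy number directly in E. coli.
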