Features (pLannotate 1.2.2; 17 found; start..end, strand, type, name):
     18..866     -  CDS            rhaR: transcriptional activator of rhaR and rhaS; E. coli rhaR; needed for rhamnose-dependent activation of the rhaB promoter
    940..1776    -  CDS            rhaS: positive regulator of the rhaB promoter; E. coli rhaS; activated by L-rhamnose
   1922..2040    +  promoter       rhaB promoter: promoter of the E. coli rhaBAD operon, conferring tight induction with L-rhamnose and repression with D-glucose in the presence of RhaR and RhaS (Giacalone et al., 2006)
   2123..2836    +  CDS            Folding Reporter GFP: Folding Reporter GFP is a basic (constitutively fluorescent) green fluorescent protein published in 1999, derived from Aequorea victoria.
   2905..2928    +  promoter       trc promoter (fragment): strong E. coli promoter; hybrid between the trp and lac UV5 promoters
   2967..4157    +  CDS            TcR: tetracycline efflux protein; tet; confers resistance to tetracycline
   4168..4207    -  terminator     bacterial terminator (fragment): putative bacterial transcription terminator
   4212..4838    -  CDS            CmR (fragment): chloramphenicol acetyltransferase; cat; confers resistance to chloramphenicol
   4839..4941    -  promoter       cat promoter: promoter of the E. coli cat gene encoding chloramphenicol acetyltransferase
   4999..5093    -  terminator     lambda t0 terminator: transcription terminator from phage lambda
   5239..5347    +  oriT           oriT: incP origin of transfer
   5408..6556    -  CDS            trfA: trans-acting replication protein that binds to and activates oriV
   6608..6889    -  CDS            tnpA (fragment): TN5P_ECOLX - Also known as tnp. Experimental evidence at protein level: Swiss-Prot protein existence level 1. Mediates transposition of transposon Tn5 by a 'cut and paste' mechanism. First, the monomeric transposase binds the 19 bp inverted DNA repeats flanking the transposon. Then, dimerization of the DNA- bound transposase creates a synaptic DNA complex. After nicking of the first DNA strand, excision of the transposon proceeds through a series of intermediates. The transposase then mediates the insertion of the transposon at a new site by strand transfer. The activity of the wild- type tran
   6949..7480    -  rep_origin     oriV: incP origin of replication
   7536..7571    -  rep_origin     CloDF13 ori (fragment): Plasmids containing the CloDF13 (CDF) origin of replication can be propagated in E. coli cells that contain additional plasmids with compatible origins.
   7593..7860    +  misc_feature   cos (fragment): lambda cos site; allows packaging into phage lambda particles
   7883..7969    -  terminator     rrnB T1 terminator: Escherichia coli rrnB; transcription terminator T1 from the E. coli rrnB gene
>Addgene plasmid #240761 | SAGA012 | addgene full sequence | sequence record 483926 | Addgene NGS Result
TTAATTAAGCGTTGCGCTTAATCTTTCTGCGAATTGAGATGACGCCACTGGCTGGGCGTCATCCCGGTTT
CCCGGGTAAACACCACCGAAAAATAGTTACTATCTTCAAAGCCACATTCGGTCGAAATATCACTGATTAA
CAGGCGGCTATGCTGGAGAAGATATTGCGCATGACACACTCTGACCTGTCGCAGATATTGATTGATGGTC
ATTCCAGTCTGCTGGCGAAATTGCTGACGCAAAACGCGCTCACTGCACGATGCCTCATCACAAAATTTAT
CCAGCGCAAAGGGACTTTTCAGGCTAGCCGCCAGCCGGGTAATCAGCTTATCCAGCAACGTTTCGCTGGA
TGTTGGCGGCAACGAATCACTGGTGTAACGATGGCGATTCAGCAACATCACCAACTGCCCGAACAGCAAC
TCAGCCATTTCGTTAGCAAACGGCACATGCTGACTACTTTCATGCTCAAGCTGACCAATAACCTGCCGCG
CCTGCGCCATCCCCATGCTACCTAAGCGCCAGTGTGGTTGCCCTGCGCTGGCGTTAAATCCCGGAATCGC
CCCCTGCCAGTCAAGATTCAGCTTCAGACGCTCCGGGCAATAAATAATATTCTGCAAAACCAGATCGTTA
ACGGAAGCGTAGGAGTGTTTATCATCAGCATGAATGTAAAAGAGATCGCCACGGGTAATGCGATAAGGGC
GATCGTTGAGTACATGCAGGCCATTACCGCGCCAGACAATCACCAGCTCACAAAAATCATGTGTATGTTC
AGCAAAGACATCTTGCGGATAACGGTCAGCCACAGCGACTGCCTGCTGGTCGCTGGCAAAAAAATCATCT
TTGAGAAGTTTTAACTGATGCGCCACCGTGGCTACCTCGGCCAGAGAACGAAGTTGATTATTCGCAATAT
GGCGTACAAATACGTTGAGAAGATTCGCGTTATTGCAGAAAGCCATCCCGTCCCTGGCGAATATCACGCG
GTGACCAGTTAAACTCTCGGCGAAAAAGCGTCGAAAAGTGGTTACTGTCGCTGAATCCACAGCGATAGGC
GATGTCAGTAACGCTGGCCTCGCTGTGGCGTAGCAGATGTCGGGCTTTCATCAGTCGCAGGCGGTTCAGG
TATCGCTGAGGCGTCAGTCCCGTTTGCTGCTTAAGCTGCCGATGTAGCGTACGCAGTGAAAGAGAAAATT
GATCCGCCACGGCATCCCAATTCACCTCATCGGCAAAATGGTCCTCCAGCCAGGCCAGAAGCAAGTTGAG
ACGTGATGCGCTGTTTTCCAGGTTCTCCTGCAAACTGCTTTTACGCAGCAAGAGCAGTAATTGCATAAAC
AAGATCTCGCGACTGGCGGTCGAGGGTAAATCATTTTCCCCTTCCTGCTGTTCCATCTGTGCAACCAGCT
GTCGCACCTGCTGCAATACGCTGTGGTTAACGCGCCAGTGAGACGGATACTGCCCATCCAGCTCTTGTGG
CAGCAACTGATTCAGCCCGGCGAGAAACTGAAATCGATCCGGCGAGCGATACAGCACATTGGTCAGACAC
AGATTATCGGTATGTTCATACAGATGCCGATCATGATCGCGTACGAAACAGACCGTGCCACCGGTGATGG
TATAGGGCTGCCCATTAAACACATGAATACCCGTGCCATGTTCGACAATCACAATTTCATGAAAATCATG
ATGATGTTCAGGAAAATCCGCCTGCGGGAGCCGGGGTTCTATCGCCACGGACGCGTTACCAGACGGAAAA
AAATCCACACTATGTAATACGGTCATACTGGCCTCCTGATGTCGTCAACACGGCGAAATAGTAATCACGA
GGTCAGGTTCTTACCTTAAATTTTCGACGGAAAACCACGTAAAAAACGTCGATTTTTCAAGATACAGCGT
GAATTTTCAGGAAATGCGGTGAGCATCACATCACCACAATTCAGCAAATTGTGAACATCATCACGTTCAT
CTTTCCCTGGTTGCCAATGGCCCATTTTCTTGTCAGTAACGAGAAGGTCGCGAATCCAGGCGCTTTTTAG
ACTGGTCGTATACTAGAGATTAAAGAGGAGAAAGGGGGGATGAAGGCTATTTTCGTACTGAAACATCTTA
ATCATGCTAAGGAGGTTTTCTAATGAGCAAAGGAGAAGAACTTTTCACTGGAGTTGTGCCAATTCTTGTT
GAATTAGATGGTGATGTTAATGGGCACAAATTTTCTGTCAGTGGAGAGGGTGAAGGTGATGCTACATACG
GAAAACTCACCCTTAAATTTATTTGCACTACTGGAAAACTACCTGTTCCATGGCCAACACTTGTCACTAC
TCTGACCTATGGCGTTCAATGCTTTTCCCGTTATCCGGATCACATGAAACGGCATGACTTTTTCAAGAGT
GCCATGCCCGAAGGTTATGTACAGGAACGCACTATATCTTTCAAAGATGACGGGAACTACAAGACGCGTG
CTGAAGTCAAGTTTGAAGGTGATACCCTTGTTAATCGTATCGAGTTAAAGGGTATTGATTTTAAAGAAGA
TGGAAACATTCTCGGACACAAACTAGAGTACAACTATAACTCACACAATGTATACATCACGGCAGACAAA
CAAAAGAATGGAATCAAAGCTAACTTCAAAATTCGCCACAACATTGAAGATGGTTCCGTTCAACTAGCAG
ACCATTATCAACAAAATACTCCAATTGGCGATGGCCCTGTCCTTTTACCAGACAACCATTACCTGTCGAC
ACAATCTGCCCTTTCGAAAGATCCCAACGAAAAGCGTGACCACATGGTCCTTCTTGAGTTTGTAACTGCT
GCTGGGATTACACATGGCATGGATGAGCTCTACAAATGACCAATTATTGAAGGCCGCTAACGCGGCCTTT
TTTTGTTTCTGGTCTCCCAAAAATTTATTTGCTTATTAATCATCCGGCTCGTATAATGTGTGGAGGGCCC
AAGTTCACTTAAAAAGGAGAGCGACGATGAAATCTAACAATGCGCTCATCGTCATCCTCGGCACCGTCAC
CCTGGATGCTGTAGGCATAGGCTTGGTTATGCCGGTACTGCCGGGCCTCTTGCGGGATATCGTCCATTCC
GACAGCATCGCCAGTCACTATGGCGTGCTGCTAGCGCTATATGCGTTGATGCAATTTCTATGCGCACCCG
TTCTCGGAGCACTGTCCGACCGCTTTGGCCGCCGCCCAGTCCTGCTCGCTTCGCTACTTGGAGCCACTAT
CGACTACGCGATCATGGCGACCACACCCGTCCTGTGGATTCTCTACGCCGGACGCATCGTGGCCGGCATC
ACCGGCGCCACAGGTGCGGTTGCTGGCGCCTATATCGCCGACATCACCGATGGGGAAGATCGGGCTCGCC
ACTTCGGGCTCATGAGCGCTTGTTTCGGCGTGGGTATGGTGGCAGGCCCCGTGGCCGGGGGACTGTTGGG
CGCCATCTCCCTGCACGCACCATTCCTTGCGGCGGCGGTGCTCAACGGCCTCAACCTACTACTGGGCTGC
TTCCTAATGCAGGAGTCGCATAAGGGAGAGCGCCGTCCGATGCCCTTGAGAGCCTTCAACCCAGTCAGCT
CCTTCCGGTGGGCGCGGGGCATGACCATTGTGGCCGCACTTATGACTGTCTTCTTTATCATGCAACTCGT
AGGACAGGTGCCGGCAGCGCTCTGGGTCATTTTCGGCGAGGACCGCTTTCGCTGGAGCGCGACGATGAGC
GGCCTGTCGCTTGCGGTATTCGGAATCTTGCACGCCCTCGCTCAAGCCTTCGTCACTGGTCCCGCCACCA
AACGTTTCGGCGAGAAGCAGGCCATTATCGCCGGCATGGCGGCCGACGCGCTGGGCTACGTCTTGCTGGC
GTTCGCGACGCGAGGCTGGATGGCCTTCCCCATTATGATTCTTCTCGCTTCCGGCGGCATCGGGATGCCC
GCGTTGCAGGCCATGCTGTCCAGGCAGGTAGATGACGACCATCAGGGACAGCTTCAAGGATCGCTCGCGG
CTCTTACCAGCCTAACTTCGATCACTGGACCGCTGATCGTCACGGCGATTTATGCCGCCTCGGCGAGCAC
ATGGAACGGGTTGGCATGGATTGTAGGCGCCGCCCTATACCTTGTCTGCCTCCCCGCGTTGCGTCGCGGT
GCATGGAGCCGGGCCACCTCGACCTGAGACAATTGTCCAGATAAAAAAAATCCTTAGCTTTCGCTAAGGA
TGATTTCTTTATTGTAATTCATTAAGCATTCTGCCGACATGGAAGCCATCACAAACGGCATGATGAACCT
GAATCGCCAGCGGCATCAGCACCTTGTCGCCTTGCGTATAATATTTGCCCATGGTGAAAACGGGGGCGAA
GAAGTTGTCCATATTGGCCACGTTTAAATCAAAACTGGTGAAACTCACCCAGGGATTGGCTGAGACGAAA
AACATATTCTCAATAAACCCTTTAGGGAAATAGGCCAGGTTTTCACCGTAACACGCCACATCTTGCGAAT
ATATGTGTAGAAACTGCCGGAAATCGTCGTGGTATTCACTCCAGAGCGATGAAAACGTTTCAGTTTGCTC
ATGGAAAACGGTGTAACAAGGGTGAACACTATCCCATATCACCAGCTCACCGTCTTTCATTGCCATACGA
AATTCCGGATGAGCATTCATCAGGCGGGCAAGAATGTGAATAAAGGCCGGATAAAACTTGTGCTTATTTT
TCTTTACGGTCTTTAAAAAGGCCGTAATATCCAGCTGAACGGTCTGGTTATAGGTACATTGAGCAACTGA
CTGAAATGCCTCAAAATGTTCTTTACGATGCCATTGGGATATATCAACGGTGGTATATCCAGTGATTTTT
TTCTCCATTTTAGCTTCCTTAGCTCCTGAAAATCTCGATAACTCAAAAAATACGCCCGGTAGTGATCTTA
TTTCATTATGGTGAAAGTTGGAACCTCTTACGTGCCGATCAACGTCTCATTTTCGCCAGACCCTTGTCAT
TTAAATCGTAATTATTGGGGACCCCTGGATTCTCACCAATAAAAAACGCCCGGCGGCAACCGAGCGTTCT
GAACAAATCCAGATGGAGTTCTGAGGTCATTACTGGATCTATCAACAGGAGTCCAAGACTAGTCTTTTCC
GCTGCATAACCCTGCTTCGGGGTCATTATAGCGATTTTTTCGGTATATCCATCCTTTTTCGCACGATATA
CAGGATTTTGCCAAAGGGTTCGTGTAGACTTTCCTTGGTGTATCCAACGGCGTCAGCCGGGCAGGATAGG
TGAAGTAGGCCCACCCGCGAGCGGGTGTTCCTTCTTCACTGTCCCTTATTCGCACCTGGCGGTGCTCAAC
GGGAATCCTGCTCTGCGAGGCTGGCCGTAGGCCGGCCGCGATGCAGGTGGCTGCTGAACCCCCAGCCGGA
ACTGACCCCACAAGGCCCTAGCGTTTGCAATGCACCAGGTCATCATTGACCCAGGCGTGTTCCACCAGGC
CGCTGCCTCGCAACTCTTCGCAGGCTTCGCCAACCTGCTCGCGCCACTTCTTCACGCGGGTGGAATCCGA
TCCGCACATGAGGCGGAAGGTTTCCAGCTTGAGCGGGTACGGCTCCCGGTGCGAGCTGAAATAGTCGAAC
ATCCGTCGGGCCGTCGGCGACAGCTTGCGGTACTTCTCCCATATGAATTTCGTGTAGTGGTCGCCAGCAA
ACAGCACGACGATTTCCTCGTCGATCAGGACCTGGCAACGGGACGTTTTCTTGCCACGGTCCAGGACGCG
GAAGCGGTGCAGCAGCGACACCGATTCCAGGTGCCCAACGCGGTCGGACGTGAAGCCCATCGCCGTCGCC
TGTAGGCGCGACAGGCATTCCTCGGCCTTCGTGTAATACCGGCCATTGATCGACCAGCCCAGGTCCTGGC
AAAGCTCGTAGAACGTGAAGGTGATCGGCTCGCCGATAGGGGTGCGCTTCGCGTACTCCAACACCTGCTG
CCACACCAGTTCGTCATCGTCGGCCCGCAGCTCGACGCCGGTGTAGGTGATCTTCACGTCCTTGTTGACG
TGGAAAATGACCTTGTTTTGCAGCGCCTCGCGCGGGATTTTCTTGTTGCGCGTGGTGAACAGGGCAGAGC
GGGCCGTGTCGTTTGGCATCGCTCGCATCGTGTCCGGCCACGGCGCAATATCGAACAAGGAAAGCTGCAT
TTCCTTGATCTGCTGCTTCGTGTGTTTCAGCAACGCGGCCTGCTTGGCTTCGCTGACCTGTTTTGCCAGG
TCCTCGCCGGCGGTTTTTCGCTTCTTGGTCGTCATAGTTCCTCGCGTGTCGATGGTCATCGACTTCGCCA
AACCTGCCGCCTCCTGTTCGAGACGACGCGAACGCTCCACGGCGGCCGATGGCGCGGGCAGGGCAGGGGG
AGCCAGTTGCACGCTGTCGCGCTCGATCTTGGCCGTAGCTTGCTGGACTATCGAGCCGACGGACTGGAAG
GTTTCGCGGGGCGCACGCATGACGGTGCGGCTTGCGATGGTTTCGGCATCCTCGGCGGAAAACCCCGCGT
CGATCAGTTCTTGCCTGTATGCCTTCCGGTCAAACGTCCGATTCATTCACCCTCCTTGCGGGATTGCCCC
GGAATTAATTCCCCGGATCGATCCGTCGATCTTGATCCCCTGCGCCATCAGATCCTTGGCGGCAAGAAAG
CCATCCAGTTTACTTTGCAGGGCTTCCCAACCTTACCAGAGGGCGCCCCAGCTGGCAATTCCGGTTCGCT
TGCTGTCCATAAAACCGCCCAGTCTAGCTATCGCCATGTAAGCCCACTGCAAGCTACCTGCTTTCTCTTT
GCGCTTGCGTTTTCCCTTGTCCAGATAGCCCAGTAGCTGACATTCATCCGGGGTCAGCACCGTTTCTGCG
GACTGGCTTTCTACGTGGCTGCCATTTTTGGGGTGAGGCCGTTCGCGGCCGAGGGGCGCAGCCCCTGGGG
GGATGGGAGGCCCGCGTTAGCGGGCCGGGAGGGTTCGAGAAGGGGGGGCACCCCCCTTCGGCGTGCGCGG
TCACGCGCACAGGGCGCAGCCCTGGTTAAAAACAAGGTTTATAAATATTGGTTTAAAAGCAGGTTAAAAG
ACAGGTTAGCGGTGGCCGAAAAACGGGCGGAAACCCTTGCAAATGCTGGATTTTCTGCCTGTGGACAGCC
CCTCAAATGTCAATAGGTGCGCCCCTCATCTGTCAGCACTCTGCCCCTCAAGTGTCAAGGATCGCGCCCC
TCATCTGTCAGTAGTCGCGCCCCTCAAGTGTCAATACCGCAGGGCACTTATCCCCAGGCTTGTCCACATC
ATCTGTGGGAAACTCGCGTAAAATCAGGCGTTTTCGCCGATTTGCGAGGCTGGCCAGCTCCACGTCGCCG
GCCGAAATCGAGCCTGCCCCTCATCTGTCAACGCCGCGCCGGGTGAGTCGGCCCCTCAAGTGTCAACGTC
CGCCCCTCATCTGTCAGTGAGGGCCAAGTTTTCCGCGAGGTATCCACAACGCCGGCGGCCCTACATGGCT
CTGCTGTAGTGAGTGGGTTGCGCTCCGGCAGCGGTCCTGATCCCCCGCAGAAAAAAAGGATCTCAAGAAG
ATCCTTTGATCTTTTCTACGGCGCGCCCAATACCATTGTTCATTCCACGGACAAAAACAGAGAAAGGAAA
CGACAGAGGCCAAAAAGCCTCGCTTTCAGCACCTGTCGTTTCCTTTCTTTTCAGAGGGTATTTTAAATAA
AAACATTAAGTTATGACGAAGAAGAACGGAAACGCCTTAAACCGAAAATTTTCATAAATAGCGAAAACCC
GCGAGGTCGCCGCCCCGTAACCTGTCGGATCACCGGAAAGGACCCGTAAAGTGATAATGATTATCATCTA
CATATCACAACGTGCGTGGATTACGATTTTCTAGGGCGGCGGATTTGTCCTACTCAGGAGAGCGTTCACC
GACAAACAACAGATAAAACGAAAGGCCCAGTCTTTCGACTGAGCCTTTCGTTTTATTTGATGCCT
